>Addgene plasmid #38881 | SYNJ2BP | depositor partial sequence | sequence record 48939 | SYNJ2BP sequence 384 bps
ATGCACCATCATCATCATCATTCTTCTGGTGTAGATCTGGGTACCGAGAACCTGTACTTCCAATCCATGG
ATTATTTGGTCACTGAGGAAGAGATCAATCTTACCAGAGGGCCCTCAGGGCTGGGCTTCAACATCGTCGG
TGGGACAGATCAGCAGTATGTCTCCAACGACAGTGGCATCTACGTCAGCCGCATCAAAGAAAATGGGGCT
GCGGCCCTGGATGGGCGGCTCCAGGAGGGTGATAAGATCCTTTCGGTAAATGGCCAAGACCTAAAGAACC
TGCTGCACCAGGATGCTGTAGACCTCTTTCGTAATGCAGGCTATGCTGTGTCTCTGAGAGTGCAGCACAG
GTTAGAAAGCAGTATCTGACAGTAAAGGTGGATA
