>Addgene plasmid #38881 | SYNJ2BP | addgene partial sequence | sequence record 50597 | T7_term
AATTCGGATCCGGATCCACCTTTACTGTCAGATACTGCTTTCTAACCTGTGCTGCACTCTCAGAGACACA
GCATAGCCTGCATTACGAAAGAGGTCTACAGCATCCTGGTGCAGCAGGTTCTTTAGGTCTTGGCCATTTA
CCGAAAGGATCTTATCACCCTCCTGGAGCCGCCCATCCAGGGCCGCAGCCCCATTTTCTTTGATGCGGCT
GACGTAGATGCCACTGTCGTTGGAGACATACTGCTGATCTGTCCCACCGACGATGTTGAAGCCCAGCCCT
GAGGGCCCTCTGGTAAGATTGATCTCTTCCTCAGTGACCAAATAATCCATGGATTGGAAGTACAGGTTCT
CGGTACCCAGATCTACACCAGAAGAATGATGATGATGATGGTGCATATGTATATCTCCTTCTTAAAGTTA
AACAAAATTATTTCTAGAGGGGAATTGTTATCCGCTCACAATTCCCCTATAGTGAGTCGTATTAATTTCG
CGGGATCGA
