[The description below was written by a language model from this plasmid's Addgene catalogue record.]
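Description:
SYNJ2BP is a bacterial expression plasmid built on the pNIC28-Bsa4 backbone from the SGC, a vector designed for producing recombinant proteins in E. coli for structural biology. It carries kanamycin resistance for selection and is recorded as low copy. The record does not list a promoter or origin of replication explicitly. However, the listed sequencing primers (T7 forward and T7 terminator) indicate that the insert sits between a T7 promoter and T7 terminator, an arrangement that normally requires a host supplying T7 RNA polymerase for expression.

The insert is a 384 bp fragment of human SYNJ2BP (synaptojanin 2 binding protein, also known as ARIP2 or OMP25), introduced by ligation-independent cloning. The record cautions that it may not be the complete open reading frame, which is typical of constructs trimmed to a well-behaved domain for crystallisation. The alternative name links it to the PDB entry 2JIK, although the exact residue boundaries are not given.

The protein is expressed with an N-terminal His tag followed by a TEV protease recognition site. The tag allows capture by immobilised metal affinity chromatography, and TEV cleavage can then remove it to leave a near-native protein.

The stated purpose is bacterial expression for structure determination. No feature table accompanies the record, so other backbone details cannot be confirmed here.
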