Addgene plasmid #38881: SYNJ2BP
Purpose: Bacterial expression for structure determination; may not be full ORF
Depositing lab: Nicola Burgess-Brown. Depositing organization: University of Oxford.
Backbone
  Vector backbone: pNIC28-Bsa4
  Backbone manufacturer: SGC
  Vector type: Bacterial Expression
Growth in bacteria
  Bacterial resistance: Kanamycin, 50 μg/mL
  Growth temperature: 37°C
  Growth strain: Mach1
  Copy number: Low Copy
Gene/Insert
  Gene/Insert name: SYNJ2BP (alt names: synaptojanin 2 binding protein; PDB:2JIK)
  Species: H. sapiens (human)
  Insert size (bp): 384
  Entrez Gene: SYNJ2BP (a.k.a. ARIP2, OMP25)
  Tag / fusion protein: His Tev (N terminal on insert)
  Cloning method: Ligation Independent Cloning
  Sequencing primers: 5′ T7; 3′ T7-term
Terms and licenses: Academic/Nonprofit Terms; Industry Terms: Not Available to Industry
How to cite: SYNJ2BP was a gift from Nicola Burgess-Brown (Addgene plasmid # 38881 ; http://n2t.net/addgene:38881 ; RRID:Addgene_38881)
